Addgene plasmid #240400: pETDuet-solo-NHis6-NocO
Purpose: expresses N-His tagged NocO (diiron halogenase) from Nodularia sp. 06071
Depositing lab: Emily Balskus. Depositing organization: Harvard University. Publication: Biochemical Studies of a Cyanobacterial Halogenase Support the Involvement of a Dimetal Cofactor. Wang ML, Glasser NR, Nair MA, Krebs C, Martin Bollinger J Jr, Balskus EP. Biochemistry. 2025 May 20;64(10):2173-2180. doi: 10.1021/acs.biochem.4c00720. Epub 2025 Apr 29. PubMed 40300765.
Backbone
  Vector backbone: pETDuet
  Total vector size (bp): 6434
  Vector type: Bacterial Expression
Growth in bacteria
  Bacterial resistance: Ampicillin, 100 μg/mL
  Growth temperature: 37°C
  Growth strain: DH5alpha
  Copy number: Unknown
Gene/Insert
  Gene/Insert name: nocO (alt names: NodcylC; clyC)
  Species: Nodularia sp. 06071
  Insert size (bp): 1299
  Mutation: M1 of native sequence not included in insert
  GenBank ID: MW071172
  Promoter: T7
  Tag / fusion protein: His (N terminal on backbone)
  Cloning method: Gibson Cloning
  Sequencing primers: 5′ ATTACTAGCAGTAATACTTCACC
Terms and licenses: Academic/Nonprofit Terms; Industry Terms: Not Available to Industry
How to cite: pETDuet-solo-NHis6-NocO was a gift from Emily Balskus (Addgene plasmid # 240400 ; http://n2t.net/addgene:240400 ; RRID:Addgene_240400)
