[The description below was written by a language model from this plasmid's Addgene catalogue record and pLannotate feature annotations shown in this document.]
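Description:
pETDuet-solo-NHis6-NocO is a bacterial expression plasmid of about 6.4 kb built on the pETDuet backbone for producing NocO, a diiron halogenase from the cyanobacterium Nodularia sp. 06071 (also recorded as NodcylC or clyC), with an N-terminal hexahistidine tag supplied by the backbone. The 1,299 bp insert was introduced by Gibson cloning and omits the native initiator methionine, so translation begins at the vector-encoded start upstream of the His tag. The annotated features show only one T7 expression unit, which fits the "solo" in the name and suggests a single-cassette derivative of the normally dual-cassette Duet vector, although the record does not explain this explicitly.

Expression is driven by a T7 promoter followed immediately by a lac operator and the strong T7 gene 10 ribosome binding site, with a T7 terminator downstream of the coding region. The insert itself was not annotated by the automated tool but occupies the gap between the RBS and the terminator. A short hit to a T7 gene 10-derived solubility tag just before the terminator is only a fragment and is probably residual vector sequence rather than a functional fusion. The plasmid carries lacI under its own promoter, so transcription stays repressed until IPTG or lactose is added in an E. coli host that supplies T7 RNA polymerase. Propagation relies on a ColE1/pBR322-type origin accompanied by rop and the bom region, selection is through the AmpR β-lactamase gene (ampicillin), and an f1 origin is also present. Small tetracycline-resistance fragments are nonfunctional pBR322 remnants. The construct is intended for overexpression and affinity purification of NocO for biochemical study of its dimetal cofactor.
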