Features (pLannotate 1.2.2; 17 found; start..end, strand, type, name):
      3..27      +  protein_bind   lac operator: The lac repressor binds to the lac operator to inhibit transcription in E. coli. This inhibition can be relieved by adding lactose or isopropyl-β-D-thiogalactopyranoside (IPTG). lac repressor encoded by lacI
     42..64      +  RBS            RBS: efficient ribosome binding site from bacteriophage T7 gene 10 (Olins and Rangwala, 1989)
   1451..1468    +  CDS            SET1 (fragment): solubility-enhancement tag derived from T7 phage gene 10B
   1476..1523    +  terminator     T7 terminator: transcription terminator for bacteriophage T7 RNA polymerase
   1560..2015    +  rep_origin     f1 ori (sequence partly withheld): f1 bacteriophage origin of replication; arrow indicates direction of (+) strand synthesis
   2130..2990    -  CDS            AmpR: β-lactamase; bla; confers resistance to ampicillin, carbenicillin, and related antibiotics
   2991..3083    -  promoter       AmpR promoter: bla
   3164..3752    +  rep_origin     ori: high-copy-number ColE1/pMB1/pBR322/pUC origin of replication
   3938..4077    -  misc_feature   bom: basis of mobility region from pBR322
   4179..4370    -  CDS            rop: Rop protein, which maintains plasmids at low copy number; rop
   4387..4767    +  CDS            YPB1_ECOLX: Protein predicted: Swiss-Prot protein existence level 4. From Escherichia coli.
   4829..4893    -  CDS            TcR (fragment): tetracycline efflux protein; tet; confers resistance to tetracycline
   4908..4929    -  protein_bind   CAP binding site: CAP binding activates transcription in the presence of cAMP. E. coli catabolite activator protein
   4942..6024    -  CDS            lacI: lac repressor; lacI; The lac repressor binds to the lac operator to inhibit transcription in E. coli. This inhibition can be relieved by adding lactose or isopropyl-β-D-thiogalactopyranoside (IPTG).
   6025..6102    -  promoter       lacI promoter: lacI
   6110..6389    -  CDS            TcR (fragment): tetracycline efflux protein; tet; confers resistance to tetracycline
   6415..2       +  promoter       T7 promoter (across the origin): promoter for bacteriophage T7 RNA polymerase
>Addgene plasmid #240400 | pETDuet-solo-NHis6-NocO | addgene full sequence | sequence record 478120 | Addgene NGS Result
GGGGAATTGTGAGCGGATAACAATTCCCCTCTAGAAATAATTTTGTTTAACTTTAAGAAGGAGATATACC
ATGGGCAGCAGCCATCACCATCATCACCACGGCAGCATTACTAGCAGTAATACTTCACCAATATCTCAAA
TTAATAAAGTTATCCCTCTCTTGGAAAAGAACTATGGAAATAACCTTGACTCAGACTACACTGAAAAAAT
CCAAGAACTAGATAGAAACTTTAACTATAGTGCCAACAGTAATGTTTTTTGGAGTGAACCAGAACACTCT
ATCCTTTATGGCACACCACTTTATGAACAAGCTTCTCTATCTCAAAAATTAGCACTCAATCACCTGCATT
GGGTATTGTTTTACAAGAGAGTTGCTGACAGTGAAACTGAGCTAATTCATTACAACACTATCACAGCAGA
TTGTCTCATGGCTGCAAATAGTGATCATAAAATGCTGGTGGAACTGTTAGCTCATGAAACTTACCAAGAA
CGTCAACATATTCATGCTTTTTCTCAAATAAATTATAAAACTACTAAAGCTTTACTAGGTAAAAAAGCTC
TAGTGAATCCCGTTTCTGATGAGACTACTGTACGGGAGCAGAAAAAGGATATATCTGCCAATTATATATC
CACTGCTGCCAACTTGCTCGCAATGATGCTCCCAGGTAAAAAGCAATCTCATGCCGATTCTGATAAATAT
TTGTCATTTCCTACCAACGGATTTTTTAATGGATTTTCAGGAAAATCAGATATATCAAGAAAACAGTTCT
TTTCAGATAATTGGAGAAGTTATCCATTCTTGGCTGCTAATTTTTATGCTGTGCGCTACATGGCTAATCT
ACTATTGAAAAACCATGAATTTGGTATACATTGCTACTTCAAAAAAATGCATAAAAATAATGAATTTATA
GCGAGTCCAACAGCTATATCTCACTATCATTTTTTAGATGAAGCTTTTCATACAACCACTTCTCTATTTC
TTGGTCGAGACTTTCATAAATATTTACCAAAGCCATCAAGATATGAAAAATGGATTGCCAACTTAGCTAT
CTTACAGGCACAGCACGAAAACCTCAATGCTATTTCTGGAATATCTACCAACCGCTTTTTGAGTGATGGT
GATGTGATAATTTTTCTGATGAAACTCTTGCAGAGTCCTGTATTTGATATGTCGGCTCAGGAAGCAATTC
AGTGGATTGAAAAGTGCCTATGTTATGAGCATGAAGGATTTCATGTCAACCTGAAGGTACATAATAAACT
GTTATCAGAATTACGTAAGTTTGCATATCAACTAGACTACTTGTGGCCTGTAAATAAGGAAATGCGTGTA
ATGGCTTCAGGAGGTTCAATTAAGAAAGCGATCAAAAATAATATCAAAGCCTTTAATCAGTTTTCTATAG
CAATTTAATAAGCACATGGACTCGTCTACTAGCGCAGCTTAATTAACCTAGGCTGCTGCCACCGCTGAGC
AATAACTAGCATAACCCCTTGGGGCCTCTAAACGGGTCTTGAGGGGTTTTTTGCTGAAAGGAGGAACTAT
ATCCGGATTGGCGAATGGG
[124 nt withheld, positions 1560-1683]
C
[91 nt withheld, positions 1685-1775]
A
[49 nt withheld, positions 1777-1825]
CCTTTGACGTTGGAGTCCACGTTCTTT
[37 nt withheld, positions 1853-1889]
ACCCTATCTCGGTCTATTCTTTTGATTTATAAGGGATTTTGCCGATTTCGGCCTATTGGTTAAAAAATGA
GCTGATTTAACAAAAATTTAACGCGAATTTTAACAAAATATTAACGTTTACAATTTCTGGCGGCACGATG
GCATGAGATTATCAAAAAGGATCTTCACCTAGATCCTTTTAAATTAAAAATGAAGTTTTAAATCAATCTA
AAGTATATATGAGTAAACTTGGTCTGACAGTTACCAATGCTTAATCAGTGAGGCACCTATCTCAGCGATC
TGTCTATTTCGTTCATCCATAGTTGCCTGACTCCCCGTCGTGTAGATAACTACGATACGGGAGGGCTTAC
CATCTGGCCCCAGTGCTGCAATGATACCGCGAGACCCACGCTCACCGGCTCCAGATTTATCAGCAATAAA
CCAGCCAGCCGGAAGGGCCGAGCGCAGAAGTGGTCCTGCAACTTTATCCGCCTCCATCCAGTCTATTAAT
TGTTGCCGGGAAGCTAGAGTAAGTAGTTCGCCAGTTAATAGTTTGCGCAACGTTGTTGCCATTGCTACAG
GCATCGTGGTGTCACGCTCGTCGTTTGGTATGGCTTCATTCAGCTCCGGTTCCCAACGATCAAGGCGAGT
TACATGATCCCCCATGTTGTGCAAAAAAGCGGTTAGCTCCTTCGGTCCTCCGATCGTTGTCAGAAGTAAG
TTGGCCGCAGTGTTATCACTCATGGTTATGGCAGCACTGCATAATTCTCTTACTGTCATGCCATCCGTAA
GATGCTTTTCTGTGACTGGTGAGTACTCAACCAAGTCATTCTGAGAATAGTGTATGCGGCGACCGAGTTG
CTCTTGCCCGGCGTCAATACGGGATAATACCGCGCCACATAGCAGAACTTTAAAAGTGCTCATCATTGGA
AAACGTTCTTCGGGGCGAAAACTCTCAAGGATCTTACCGCTGTTGAGATCCAGTTCGATGTAACCCACTC
GTGCACCCAACTGATCTTCAGCATCTTTTACTTTCACCAGCGTTTCTGGGTGAGCAAAAACAGGAAGGCA
AAATGCCGCAAAAAAGGGAATAAGGGCGACACGGAAATGTTGAATACTCATACTCTTCCTTTTTCAATCA
TGATTGAAGCATTTATCAGGGTTATTGTCTCATGAGCGGATACATATTTGAATGTATTTAGAAAAATAAA
CAAATAGGTCATGACCAAAATCCCTTAACGTGAGTTTTCGTTCCACTGAGCGTCAGACCCCGTAGAAAAG
ATCAAAGGATCTTCTTGAGATCCTTTTTTTCTGCGCGTAATCTGCTGCTTGCAAACAAAAAAACCACCGC
TACCAGCGGTGGTTTGTTTGCCGGATCAAGAGCTACCAACTCTTTTTCCGAAGGTAACTGGCTTCAGCAG
AGCGCAGATACCAAATACTGTCCTTCTAGTGTAGCCGTAGTTAGGCCACCACTTCAAGAACTCTGTAGCA
CCGCCTACATACCTCGCTCTGCTAATCCTGTTACCAGTGGCTGCTGCCAGTGGCGATAAGTCGTGTCTTA
CCGGGTTGGACTCAAGACGATAGTTACCGGATAAGGCGCAGCGGTCGGGCTGAACGGGGGGTTCGTGCAC
ACAGCCCAGCTTGGAGCGAACGACCTACACCGAACTGAGATACCTACAGCGTGAGCTATGAGAAAGCGCC
ACGCTTCCCGAAGGGAGAAAGGCGGACAGGTATCCGGTAAGCGGCAGGGTCGGAACAGGAGAGCGCACGA
GGGAGCTTCCAGGGGGAAACGCCTGGTATCTTTATAGTCCTGTCGGGTTTCGCCACCTCTGACTTGAGCG
TCGATTTTTGTGATGCTCGTCAGGGGGGCGGAGCCTATGGAAAAACGCCAGCAACGCGGCCTTTTTACGG
TTCCTGGCCTTTTGCTGGCCTTTTGCTCACATGTTCTTTCCTGCGTTATCCCCTGATTCTGTGGATAACC
GTATTACCGCCTTTGAGTGAGCTGATACCGCTCGCCGCAGCCGAACGACCGAGCGCAGCGAGTCAGTGAG
CGAGGAAGCGGAAGAGCGCCTGATGCGGTATTTTCTCCTTACGCATCTGTGCGGTATTTCACACCGCAAT
GGTGCACTCTCAGTACAATCTGCTCTGATGCCGCATAGTTAAGCCAGTATACACTCCGCTATCGCTACGT
GACTGGGTCATGGCTGCGCCCCGACACCCGCCAACACCCGCTGACGCGCCCTGACGGGCTTGTCTGCTCC
CGGCATCCGCTTACAGACAAGCTGTGACCGTCTCCGGGAGCTGCATGTGTCAGAGGTTTTCACCGTCATC
ACCGAAACGCGCGAGGCAGCTGCGGTAAAGCTCATCAGCGTGGTCGTGAAGCGATTCACAGATGTCTGCC
TGTTCATCCGCGTCCAGCTCGTTGAGTTTCTCCAGAAGCGTTAATGTCTGGCTTCTGATAAAGCGGGCCA
TGTTAAGGGCGGTTTTTTCCTGTTTGGTCACTGATGCCTCCGTGTAAGGGGGATTTCTGTTCATGGGGGT
AATGATACCGATGAAACGAGAGAGGATGCTCACGATACGGGTTACTGATGATGAACATGCCCGGTTACTG
GAACGTTGTGAGGGTAAACAACTGGCGGTATGGATGCGGCGGGACCAGAGAAAAATCACTCAGGGTCAAT
GCCAGCGCTTCGTTAATACAGATGTAGGTGTTCCACAGGGTAGCCAGCAGCATCCTGCGATGCAGATCCG
GAACATAATGGTGCAGGGCGCTGACTTCCGCGTTTCCAGACTTTACGAAACACGGAAACCGAAGACCATT
CATGTTGTTGCTCAGGTCGCAGACGTTTTGCAGCAGCAGTCGCTTCACGTTCGCTCGCGTATCGGTGATT
CATTCTGCTAACCAGTAAGGCAACCCCGCCAGCCTAGCCGGGTCCTCAACGACAGGAGCACGATCATGCT
AGTCATGCCCCGCGCCCACCGGAAGGAGCTGACTGGGTTGAAGGCTCTCAAGGGCATCGGTCGAGATCCC
GGTGCCTAATGAGTGAGCTAACTTACATTAATTGCGTTGCGCTCACTGCCCGCTTTCCAGTCGGGAAACC
TGTCGTGCCAGCTGCATTAATGAATCGGCCAACGCGCGGGGAGAGGCGGTTTGCGTATTGGGCGCCAGGG
TGGTTTTTCTTTTCACCAGTGAGACGGGCAACAGCTGATTGCCCTTCACCGCCTGGCCCTGAGAGAGTTG
CAGCAAGCGGTCCACGCTGGTTTGCCCCAGCAGGCGAAAATCCTGTTTGATGGTGGTTAACGGCGGGATA
TAACATGAGCTGTCTTCGGTATCGTCGTATCCCACTACCGAGATGTCCGCACCAACGCGCAGCCCGGACT
CGGTAATGGCGCGCATTGCGCCCAGCGCCATCTGATCGTTGGCAACCAGCATCGCAGTGGGAACGATGCC
CTCATTCAGCATTTGCATGGTTTGTTGAAAACCGGACATGGCACTCCAGTCGCCTTCCCGTTCCGCTATC
GGCTGAATTTGATTGCGAGTGAGATATTTATGCCAGCCAGCCAGACGCAGACGCGCCGAGACAGAACTTA
ATGGGCCCGCTAACAGCGCGATTTGCTGGTGACCCAATGCGACCAGATGCTCCACGCCCAGTCGCGTACC
GTCTTCATGGGAGAAAATAATACTGTTGATGGGTGTCTGGTCAGAGACATCAAGAAATAACGCCGGAACA
TTAGTGCAGGCAGCTTCCACAGCAATGGCATCCTGGTCATCCAGCGGATAGTTAATGATCAGCCCACTGA
CGCGTTGCGCGAGAAGATTGTGCACCGCCGCTTTACAGGCTTCGACGCCGCTTCGTTCTACCATCGACAC
CACCACGCTGGCACCCAGTTGATCGGCGCGAGATTTAATCGCCGCGACAATTTGCGACGGCGCGTGCAGG
GCCAGACTGGAGGTGGCAACGCCAATCAGCAACGACTGTTTGCCCGCCAGTTGTTGTGCCACGCGGTTGG
GAATGTAATTCAGCTCCGCCATCGCCGCTTCCACTTTTTCCCGCGTTTTCGCAGAAACGTGGCTGGCCTG
GTTCACCACGCGGGAAACGGTCTGATAAGAGACACCGGCATACTCTGCGACATCGTATAACGTTACTGGT
TTCACATTCACCACCCTGAATTGACTCTCTTCCGGGCGCTATCATGCCATACCGCGAAAGGTTTTGCGCC
ATTCGATGGTGTCCGGGATCTCGACGCTCTCCCTTATGCGACTCCTGCATTAGGAAGCAGCCCAGTAGTA
GGTTGAGGCCGTTGAGCACCGCCGCCGCAAGGAATGGTGCATGCAAGGAGATGGCGCCCAACAGTCCCCC
GGCCACGGGGCCTGCCACCATACCCACGCCGAAACAAGCGCTCATGAGCCCGAAGTGGCGAGCCCGATCT
TCCCCATCGGTGATGTCGGCGATATAGGCGCCAGCAACCGCACCTGTGGCGCCGGTGATGCCGGCCACGA
TGCGTCCGGCGTAGAGGATCGAGATCGATCTCGATCCCGCGAAATTAATACGACTCACTATA
